Addgene plasmid #124173: KA1130_pPB-TREtight-cHA-IRESH2BmCherry
Purpose: (Empty Backbone) piggyBac-based Dox-inducible expression
Depositing lab: Hans Schöler. Depositing organization: Max Planck Institute for Molecular Biomedicine. Publication: Esrrb Unlocks Silenced Enhancers for Reprogramming to Naive Pluripotency. Adachi K, Kopp W, Wu G, Heising S, Greber B, Stehling M, Arauzo-Bravo MJ, Boerno ST, Timmermann B, Vingron M, Scholer HR. Cell Stem Cell. 2018 Aug 2;23(2):266-275.e6. doi: 10.1016/j.stem.2018.05.020. Epub 2018 Jun 14. PubMed 29910149.
Backbone
  Vector backbone: Unknown
  Vector type: Mammalian Expression
Growth in bacteria
  Bacterial resistance: Ampicillin, 100 μg/mL
  Growth temperature: 37°C
  Growth strain: DH5alpha
  Copy number: High Copy
Gene/Insert
  Gene/Insert name: None
Terms and licenses: Academic/Nonprofit Terms; Industry Terms: Not Available to Industry
Depositor comments: MCS: EcoRI-EcoRI
How to cite: KA1130_pPB-TREtight-cHA-IRESH2BmCherry was a gift from Hans Schöler (Addgene plasmid # 124173 ; http://n2t.net/addgene:124173 ; RRID:Addgene_124173)
