[The description below was written by a language model from this plasmid's Addgene catalogue record and pLannotate feature annotations shown in this document.]
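Description:
KA1130_pPB-TREtight-cHA-IRESH2BmCherry is an empty mammalian expression backbone for doxycycline-inducible transgene expression delivered by piggyBac transposition. The parental backbone is recorded as unknown, but the annotated bacterial portion looks like a pBluescript-type plasmid. It has a high-copy ColE1/pUC origin, an f1 origin, an ampicillin resistance gene with its own promoter, and remnants of lacZα, lac promoter/operator elements and flanking T7 and T3 promoters. The name and stated purpose indicate a piggyBac transposon, yet the automated feature table does not annotate the transposon terminal repeats, so their positions cannot be given from the record. No mammalian drug selection marker is annotated either.

The expression cassette begins with the tight TRE promoter (seven tet operators fused to a minimal CMV promoter), preceded by a fragment of a PGK polyadenylation signal. The promoter is followed by a rabbit β-globin intron with a short adjoining globin exon fragment, a common arrangement for improving transcript processing. Downstream lies the cloning region, which the depositor describes as an EcoRI-EcoRI site. The "cHA" in the name suggests that inserted coding sequences receive a C-terminal HA tag, although no HA feature is annotated. An EMCV IRES then drives translation of human histone H2B fused to mCherry from the same transcript, and a bGH polyadenylation signal terminates it.

Cells expressing the induced transgene are therefore marked by red nuclear fluorescence. Induction needs a Tet transactivator such as rtTA supplied from another source, and genomic integration needs piggyBac transposase provided in trans, since neither is encoded here. The associated publication concerns reprogramming to naive pluripotency.
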