Features (pLannotate 1.2.2; 26 found; start..end, strand, type, name):
    108..126     +  promoter       T7 promoter: promoter for bacteriophage T7 RNA polymerase
    448..519     +  polyA_signal   PGK poly(A) signal (fragment): mouse phosphoglycerate kinase 1 polyadenylation signal
    529..843     +  promoter       tight TRE promoter: Tet-responsive promoter PTight, consisting of seven tet operator sequences followed by the minimal CMV promoter
    848..869     +  misc_feature   MCS (fragment): pUC18/19 multiple cloning site
    887..1459    +  intron         β-globin intron: intron from rabbit β-globin gene
   1457..1555    +  CDS            HBB (fragment): HBB_LEPEU - Experimental evidence at protein level: Swiss-Prot protein existence level 1. Involved in oxygen transport from the lung to the various peripheral tissues. From Lepus europaeus (European hare).
   1584..1607    -  misc_feature   MCS (fragment): pBluescript multiple cloning site
   1727..2189    +  misc_feature   IRES: internal ribosome entry site (IRES) of the encephalomyocarditis virus (EMCV)
   2203..2580    +  CDS            H2B (sequence withheld): human histone H2B; HIST1H2BJ
   2599..3306    +  CDS            mCherry: mCherry is a basic (constitutively fluorescent) red fluorescent protein published in 2004, derived from Discosoma sp.. It is reported to be a very rapidly-maturing monomer with low acid sensitivity.
   3349..3573    +  polyA_signal   bGH poly(A) signal: bovine growth hormone polyadenylation signal
   3577..3593    +  promoter       SV40 promoter (fragment): SV40 enhancer and early promoter
   3644..3660    -  protein_bind   lac operator: The lac repressor binds to the lac operator to inhibit transcription in E. coli. This inhibition can be relieved by adding lactose or isopropyl-β-D-thiogalactopyranoside (IPTG). lac repressor encoded by lacI
   3668..3698    -  promoter       lac promoter: promoter for the E. coli lac operon
   3713..3734    -  protein_bind   CAP binding site: CAP binding activates transcription in the presence of cAMP. E. coli catabolite activator protein
   3747..3786    -  CDS            lacI (fragment): lac repressor; lacI; The lac repressor binds to the lac operator to inhibit transcription in E. coli. This inhibition can be relieved by adding lactose or isopropyl-β-D-thiogalactopyranoside (IPTG).
   4047..4065    -  promoter       T3 promoter: promoter for bacteriophage T3 RNA polymerase
   4110..4126    -  protein_bind   lac operator: The lac repressor binds to the lac operator to inhibit transcription in E. coli. This inhibition can be relieved by adding lactose or isopropyl-β-D-thiogalactopyranoside (IPTG). lac repressor encoded by lacI
   4134..4164    -  promoter       lac promoter: promoter for the E. coli lac operon
   4179..4200    -  protein_bind   CAP binding site: CAP binding activates transcription in the presence of cAMP. E. coli catabolite activator protein
   4213..4305    -  CDS            lacI (fragment): lac repressor; lacI; The lac repressor binds to the lac operator to inhibit transcription in E. coli. This inhibition can be relieved by adding lactose or isopropyl-β-D-thiogalactopyranoside (IPTG).
   4488..5076    -  rep_origin     ori: high-copy-number ColE1/pMB1/pBR322/pUC origin of replication
   5247..6107    -  CDS            AmpR: β-lactamase; bla; confers resistance to ampicillin, carbenicillin, and related antibiotics
   6108..6212    -  promoter       AmpR promoter: bla
   6265..6693    -  rep_origin     f1 ori (sequence partly withheld): f1 bacteriophage origin of replication; arrow indicates direction of (+) strand synthesis
   6698..105     -  CDS            lacZα (fragment) (across the origin): LacZα fragment of β-galactosidase; lacZ fragment
>Addgene plasmid #124173 | KA1130_pPB-TREtight-cHA-IRESH2BmCherry | addgene full sequence | sequence record 239659 | Addgene NGS Result
CGCTATTACGCCAGCTGGCGAAAGGGGGATGTGCTGCAAGGCGATTAAGTTGGGTAACGCCAGGGTTTTC
CCAGTCACGACGTTGTAAAACGACGGCCAGTGAATTGTAATACGACTCACTATAGGGCGAATTGGGTACC
TTAACCCTAGAAAGATAGTCTGCGTAAAATTGACGCATGCATTCTTGAAATATTGCTCTCTCTTTCTAAA
TAGCGCGAATCCGTCGCTGTGCATTTAGGACATCTCAGTCGCCGCTTGGAGCTCCCGTGAGGCGTGCTTG
TCAATGAGGTAAGTGTCACTGATTTTGAACTATAACGACCGCGTGAGTCAAAATGACGCATGATTATCTT
TTACGTGACTTTTAAGATTTAACTCATACGATAATTATATTGTTATTTCATGTTCTACTTACGTGATAAC
TTATTATATATATATTTTCTTGTTATAGATATCATAATTTAAACAAGCAAAACCAAATTAAGGGCCAGCT
CATTCCTCCCACTCATGATCTATAGATCTGGATCCGTCGAGTTTACTCCCTATCAGTGATAGAGAACGTA
TGTCGAGTTTACTCCCTATCAGTGATAGAGAACGATGTCGAGTTTACTCCCTATCAGTGATAGAGAACGT
ATGTCGAGTTTACTCCCTATCAGTGATAGAGAACGTATGTCGAGTTTACTCCCTATCAGTGATAGAGAAC
GTATGTCGAGTTTATCCCTATCAGTGATAGAGAACGTATGTCGAGTTTACTCCCTATCAGTGATAGAGAA
CGTATGTCGAGGTAGGCGTGTACGGTGGGAGGCCTATATAAGCAGAGCTCGTTTAGTGAACCGTCAGATC
GCCTGGAGAATTCGAGCTCGGTACCCGGGATCCTGAGAACTTCAGGGTGAGTTTGGGGACCCTTGATTGT
TCTTTCTTTTTCGCTATTGTAAAATTCATGTTATATGGAGGGGGCAAAGTTTTCAGGGTGTTGTTTAGAA
TGGGAAGATGTCCCTTGTATCACCATGGACCCTCATGATAATTTTGTTTCTTTCACTTTCTACTCTGTTG
ACAACCATTGTCTCCTCTTATTTTCTTTTCATTTTCTGTAACTTTTTCGTTAAACTTTAGCTTGCATTTG
TAACGAATTTTTAAATTCACTTTTGTTTATTTGTCAGATTGTAAGTACTTTCTCTAATCACTTTTTTTTC
AAGGCAATCAGGGTATATTATATTGTACTTCAGCACAGTTTTAGAGAACAATTGTTATAATTAAATGATA
AGGTAGAATATTTCTGCATATAAATTCTGGCTGGCGTGGAAATATTCTTATTGGTAGAAACAACTACACC
CTGGTCATCATCCTGCCTTTCTCTTTATGGTTACAATGATATACACTGTTTGAGATGAGGATAAAATACT
CTGAGTCCAAACCGGGCCCCTCTGCTAACCATGTTCATGCCTTCTTCTCTTTCCTACAGCTCCTGGGCAA
CGTGCTGGTTGTTGTGCTGTCTCATCATTTTGGCAAAGAATTCCTCGAGATCTCACGCGTGACTAGTGCC
ATGGCCTACCCATACGACGTGCCAGACTACGCCTAGCGGCCGCTCGATAAGCTTGATATCGAATTCCGCC
CCCCCCCCCTCTCCCTCCCCCCCCCCTAACGTTACTGGCCGAAGCCGCTTGGAATAAGGCCGGTGTGCGT
TTGTCTATATGTTATTTTCCACCATATTGCCGTCTTTTGGCAATGTGAGGGCCCGGAAACCTGGCCCTGT
CTTCTTGACGAGCATTCCTAGGGGTCTTTCCCCTCTCGCCAAAGGAATGCAAGGTCTGTTGAATGTCGTG
AAGGAAGCAGTTCCTCTGGAAGCTTCTTGAAGACAAACAACGTCTGTAGCGACCCTTTGCAGGCAGCGGA
ACCCCCCACCTGGCGACAGGTGCCTCTGCGGCCAAAAGCCACGTGTATAAGATACACCTGCAAAGGCGGC
ACAACCCCAGTGCCACGTTGTGAGTTGGATAGTTGTGGAAAGAGTCAAATGGCTCTCCTCAAGCGTATTC
AACAAGGGGCTGAAGGATGCCCAGAAGGTACCCCATTGTATGGGATCTGATCTGGGGCCTCGGTGCACAT
GCTTTACATGTGTTTAGTCGAGGTTAAAAAAACGTCTAGGCCCCCCGAACCACGGGGACGTGGTTTTCCT
TTGAAAAACACGATGATAATATGGCCACAACC
[378 nt withheld, positions 2203-2580]
CTCGAGACTAGTGCCACCATGGTGAGCAAGGGCGAGGAGGATAACATGGCCATCATCAAGGAGTTCATGC
GCTTCAAGGTGCACATGGAGGGCTCCGTGAACGGCCACGAGTTCGAGATCGAGGGCGAGGGCGAGGGCCG
CCCCTACGAGGGCACCCAGACCGCCAAGCTGAAGGTGACCAAGGGTGGCCCCCTGCCCTTCGCCTGGGAC
ATCCTGTCCCCTCAGTTCATGTACGGCTCCAAGGCCTACGTGAAGCACCCCGCCGACATCCCCGACTACT
TGAAGCTGTCCTTCCCCGAGGGCTTCAAGTGGGAGCGCGTGATGAACTTCGAGGACGGCGGCGTGGTGAC
CGTGACCCAGGACTCCTCCCTGCAGGACGGCGAGTTCATCTACAAGGTGAAGCTGCGCGGCACCAACTTC
CCCTCCGACGGCCCCGTAATGCAGAAGAAGACCATGGGCTGGGAGGCCTCCTCCGAGCGGATGTACCCCG
AGGACGGCGCCCTGAAGGGCGAGATCAAGCAGAGGCTGAAGCTGAAGGACGGCGGCCACTACGACGCTGA
GGTCAAGACCACCTACAAGGCCAAGAAGCCCGTGCAGCTGCCCGGCGCCTACAACGTCAACATCAAGTTG
GACATCACCTCCCACAACGAGGACTACACCATCGTGGAACAGTACGAACGCGCCGAGGGCCGCCACTCCA
CCGGCGGCATGGACGAGCTGTACAAGGCTAGCTGAATCGATGATCTAGAGCTCGCTGATCAGCCTCGACT
GTGCCTTCTAGTTGCCAGCCATCTGTTGTTTGCCCCTCCCCCGTGCCTTCCTTGACCCTGGAAGGTGCCA
CTCCCACTGTCCTTTCCTAATAAAATGAGGAAATTGCATCGCATTGTCTGAGTAGGTGTCATTCTATTCT
GGGGGGTGGGGTGGGGCAGGACAGCAAGGGGGAGGATTGGGAAGACAATAGCAGGCATGCTGGGGATGCG
GTGGGCTCTATGGCTTCTGAGGCGGAAAGAACCTGCAGCCCAAGCTTGGCGTAATCATGGTCATAGCTGT
TTCCTGTGTGAAATTGTTATCCGCTCACAATTCCACACAACATACGAGCCGGAAGCATAAAGTGTAAAGC
CTGGGGTGCCTAATGAGTGAGCTAACTCACATTAATTGCGTTGCGCTCACTGCCCGCTTTCCAGTCGGGA
AACCTGTCGTGCCAGCGGATCCTTTGTTACTTTATAGAAGAAATTTTGAGTTTTTGTTTTTTTTTAATAA
ATAAATAAACATAAATAAATTGTTTGTTGAATTTATTATTAGTATGTAAGTGTAAATATAATAAAACTTA
ATATCTATTCAAATTAATAAATAAACCTCGATATACAGACCGATAAAACACATGCGTCAATTTTACGCAT
GATTATCTTTAACGTACGTCACAATATGATTATCTTTCTAGGGTTAAAGAGCTCCAGCTTTTGTTCCCTT
TAGTGAGGGTTAATTTCGAGCTTGGCGTAATCATGGTCATAGCTGTTTCCTGTGTGAAATTGTTATCCGC
TCACAATTCCACACAACATACGAGCCGGAAGCATAAAGTGTAAAGCCTGGGGTGCCTAATGAGTGAGCTA
ACTCACATTAATTGCGTTGCGCTCACTGCCCGCTTTCCAGTCGGGAAACCTGTCGTGCCAGCTGCATTAA
TGAATCGGCCAACGCGCGGGGAGAGGCGGTTTGCGTATTGGGCGCTCTTCCGCTTCCTCGCTCACTGACT
CGCTGCGCTCGGTCGTTCGGCTGCGGCGAGCGGTATCAGCTCACTCAAAGGCGGTAATACGGTTATCCAC
AGAATCAGGGGATAACGCAGGAAAGAACATGTGAGCAAAAGGCCAGCAAAAGGCCAGGAACCGTAAAAAG
GCCGCGTTGCTGGCGTTTTTCCATAGGCTCCGCCCCCCTGACGAGCATCACAAAAATCGACGCTCAAGTC
AGAGGTGGCGAAACCCGACAGGACTATAAAGATACCAGGCGTTTCCCCCTGGAAGCTCCCTCGTGCGCTC
TCCTGTTCCGACCCTGCCGCTTACCGGATACCTGTCCGCCTTTCTCCCTTCGGGAAGCGTGGCGCTTTCT
CATAGCTCACGCTGTAGGTATCTCAGTTCGGTGTAGGTCGTTCGCTCCAAGCTGGGCTGTGTGCACGAAC
CCCCCGTTCAGCCCGACCGCTGCGCCTTATCCGGTAACTATCGTCTTGAGTCCAACCCGGTAAGACACGA
CTTATCGCCACTGGCAGCAGCCACTGGTAACAGGATTAGCAGAGCGAGGTATGTAGGCGGTGCTACAGAG
TTCTTGAAGTGGTGGCCTAACTACGGCTACACTAGAAGAACAGTATTTGGTATCTGCGCTCTGCTGAAGC
CAGTTACCTTCGGAAAAAGAGTTGGTAGCTCTTGATCCGGCAAACAAACCACCGCTGGTAGCGGTGGTTT
TTTTGTTTGCAAGCAGCAGATTACGCGCAGAAAAAAAGGATCTCAAGAAGATCCTTTGATCTTTTCTACG
GGGTCTGACGCTCAGTGGAACGAAAACTCACGTTAAGGGATTTTGGTCATGAGATTATCAAAAAGGATCT
TCACCTAGATCCTTTTAAATTAAAAATGAAGTTTTAAATCAATCTAAAGTATATATGAGTAAACTTGGTC
TGACAGTTACCAATGCTTAATCAGTGAGGCACCTATCTCAGCGATCTGTCTATTTCGTTCATCCATAGTT
GCCTGACTCCCCGTCGTGTAGATAACTACGATACGGGAGGGCTTACCATCTGGCCCCAGTGCTGCAATGA
TACCGCGAGACCCACGCTCACCGGCTCCAGATTTATCAGCAATAAACCAGCCAGCCGGAAGGGCCGAGCG
CAGAAGTGGTCCTGCAACTTTATCCGCCTCCATCCAGTCTATTAATTGTTGCCGGGAAGCTAGAGTAAGT
AGTTCGCCAGTTAATAGTTTGCGCAACGTTGTTGCCATTGCTACAGGCATCGTGGTGTCACGCTCGTCGT
TTGGTATGGCTTCATTCAGCTCCGGTTCCCAACGATCAAGGCGAGTTACATGATCCCCCATGTTGTGCAA
AAAAGCGGTTAGCTCCTTCGGTCCTCCGATCGTTGTCAGAAGTAAGTTGGCCGCAGTGTTATCACTCATG
GTTATGGCAGCACTGCATAATTCTCTTACTGTCATGCCATCCGTAAGATGCTTTTCTGTGACTGGTGAGT
ACTCAACCAAGTCATTCTGAGAATAGTGTATGCGGCGACCGAGTTGCTCTTGCCCGGCGTCAATACGGGA
TAATACCGCGCCACATAGCAGAACTTTAAAAGTGCTCATCATTGGAAAACGTTCTTCGGGGCGAAAACTC
TCAAGGATCTTACCGCTGTTGAGATCCAGTTCGATGTAACCCACTCGTGCACCCAACTGATCTTCAGCAT
CTTTTACTTTCACCAGCGTTTCTGGGTGAGCAAAAACGGGAAGGCAAAATGCCGCAAAAAAGGGAATAAG
GGCGACACGGAAATGTTGAATACTCATACTCTTCCTTTTTCAATATTATTGAAGCATTTATCAGGGTTAT
TGTCTCATGAGCGGATACATATTTGAATGTATTTAGAAAAATAAACAAATAGGGGTTCCGCGCACATTTC
CCCGAAAAGTGCCACCTAAATTGTAAGCGTTAATATTTTGTTAAAATTCGCGTTAAATTTTTGTTAAATC
AGCTCATTTTTTAACCAATAGGCCGAAATCGGCAAAATCCCTTATAAATCAAAAGAATAGACCGAGATAG
GGT
[37 nt withheld, positions 6364-6400]
AAAGAACGTGGACTCCAACGTCAAAGG
[49 nt withheld, positions 6428-6476]
T
[91 nt withheld, positions 6478-6568]
G
[124 nt withheld, positions 6570-6693]
CCCATTCGCCATTCAGGCTGCGCAACTGTTGGGAAGGGCGATCGGTGCGGGCCTCTT
